>Addgene plasmid #147102 | pAc5.1B-EGFP-DmCup-L379AL383A_O | depositor full sequence | sequence record 289549 | Full Sequence
CTTCAAGGAATTAATTCTATATTCTAAAAACACAAATGATACTTCTAAAAAAAATCATGAATGGCATCAA
CTCTGAATCAAATCTTTGCAGATGCACCTACTTCTCATTTCCACTGTCACATCATTTTTCCAGATCTCGC
TGCCTGTTATGTGGCCCACAAACCAAGACACGTTTTATGGCCATTAAAGCTGGCTGATCGTCGCCAAACA
CCAAATACATATCAATATGTACATTCGAGAAAGAAGCGATCAAAGAAGCGTCTTCGGGCGAGTAGGAGAA
TGCGGAGGAGAAGGAGAACGAGCTGATCTAGTATCTCTCCACAATCCAATGCCAACTGACCAACTGGCCA
TATTCGGAGCAATTTGAAGCCAATTTCCATCGCCTGGCGATCGCTCCATTCTTGGCTATATGTTTTTCAC
CGTTCCCGGGGCCATTTTCAAAGACTCGTCGGTAAGATAAGATTGTGTCACTCGCTGTCTCTCTTCATTT
GTCGAAGAATGCTGAGGAATTTCGCGATGACGTCGGCGAGTATTTTGAAGAATGAGAATAATTTGTATTT
ATACGAAAATCAGTTAGTGGAATTTTCTACAAAAACATGTTATCTATAGATAATTTTGTTGCAAAATATG
TTGACTATGACAAAGATTGTATGTATATACCTTTAATGTATTCTCATTTTCTTATGTATTTATAATGGCA
ATGATGATACTGATGATATTTTAAGATGATGCCAGACCACAGGCTGATTTCTGCGTCTTTTGCCGAACGC
AGTGCATGTGCGGTTGTTGTTTTTTGGAATAGTTTCAATTTTCGGACTGTCCGCTTTGATTTCAGTTTCT
TGGCTTATTCAAAAAGCAAAGTAAAGCCAAAAAAGCGAGATGGCAATACCAAATGCGGCAAAACGGTAGT
GGAAGGAAAGGGGTGCGGGGCAGCGGAAGGAAGGGTGGGGCGGGGCGTGGCGGGGTCTGTGGCTGGGCGC
GACGTCACCGACGTTGGAGCCACTCCTTTGACCATGTGTGCGTGTGTGTATTATTCGTGTCTCGCCACTC
GCCGGTTGTTTTTTTCTTTTTATCTCGCTCTCTCTAGCGCCATCTCGTACGCATGCTCAACGCACCGCAT
GTTGCCGTGTCCTTTATGCGTCATTTTGGCTCGAAATAGGCAATTATTTAAACAAAGATTAGTCAACGAA
AACGCTAAAATAAATAAGTCTACAATATGGTTACTTATTGCCATGTGTGTGCAGCCAACGATAGCAACAA
AAGCAACAACACAGTGGCTTTCCCTCTTTCACTTTTTGTTTGCAAGCGCGTGCGAGCAAGACGGCACGAC
CGGCAAACGCAATTACGCTGACAAAGAGCAGACGAAGTTTTGGCCGAAAAACATCAAGGCGCCTGATACG
AATGCATTTGCAATAACAATTGCGATATTTAATATTGTTTATGAAGCTGTTTGACTTCAAAACACACAAA
AAAAAAAATAAAACAAATTATTTGAAAGAGAATTAGGAATCGGACAGCTTATCGTTACGGGCTAACAGCA
CACCGAGACGAAATAGCTTACCTGACGTCACAGCCTCTGGAAGAACTGCCGCCAAGCAGAGAGAGAGAGA
AAAAGAGGGAGAGCAGCTTAGACCGCATGTGCTTGTGTGTGAGGCGTCTCTCTCTTCGTCTCCTGTTTGC
GCAAACGCATAGACTGCACTGAGAAAATCGATTACCTATTTTTTATGAATGAATATTTGCACTATTACTA
TTCAAAACTATTAAGATAGCAATCACATTCAATAGCCAAATACTATACCACCTGAGCGATGCAACGAAAT
GATCAATTTGAGCAAAAATGCTGCATATTTAGGACGGCATCATTATAGAAATGCTTCTTGCTGTGTACTT
TTCTCTCGTCTGGCAGCTGTTTCGCCGTTATTGTTAAAACCGGCTTAAGTTAGGTGTGTTTTCTACGACT
AGTGATGCCCCTACTAGAAGATGTGTGTTGCACAAATGTCCCTGAATAACCAATTTGAAGTGCAGATAGC
AGTAAACGTAAGCTAATATGAATATTATTTAACTGTAATGTTTTAATATCGCTGGACATTACTAATAAAC
CCACTATAAACACATGTACATATGTATGTTTTGGCATACAATGAGTAGTTGGGGAAAAAATGTGTAAAAG
CACCGTGACCATCACAGCATAAAGATAACCAGCTGAAGTATCGAATATGAGTAACCCCCAAATTGAATCA
CATGCCGCAACTGATAGGACCCATGGAAGTACACTCTTCATGGCGATATACAAGACACACACAAGCACGA
ACACCCAGTTGCGGAGGAAATTCTCCGTAAATGAAAACCCAATCGGCGAACAATTCATACCCATATATGG
TAAAAGTTTTGAACGCGACTTGAGAGCGGAGAGCATTGCGGCTGATAAGGTTTTAGCGCTAAGCGGGCTT
TATAAAACGGGCTGCGGGACCAGTTTTCATATCACTACCGTTTGAGTTCTTGTGCTGTGTGGATACTCCT
CCCGACACAAAGCCGCTCCATCAGCCAGCAGTCGTCTAATCCAGAGACCCCGGATCGGGGTACCAACATG
GTGAGCAAGGGCGAGGAGCTGTTCACCGGGGTGGTGCCCATCCTGGTCGAGCTGGACGGCGACGTAAACG
GCCACAAGTTCAGCGTGTCCGGCGAGGGCGAGGGCGATGCCACCTACGGCAAGCTGACCCTGAAGTTCAT
CTGCACCACCGGCAAGCTGCCCGTGCCCTGGCCCACCCTCGTGACCACCCTGACCTACGGCGTGCAGTGC
TTCAGCCGCTACCCCGACCACATGAAGCAGCACGACTTCTTCAAGTCCGCCATGCCCGAAGGCTACGTCC
AGGAGCGCACCATCTTCTTCAAGGACGACGGCAACTACAAGACCCGCGCCGAGGTGAAGTTCGAGGGCGA
CACCCTGGTGAACCGCATCGAGCTGAAGGGCATCGACTTCAAGGAGGACGGCAACATCCTGGGGCACAAG
CTGGAGTACAACTACAACAGCCACAACGTCTATATCATGGCCGACAAGCAGAAGAACGGCATCAAGGTGA
ACTTCAAGATCCGCCACAACATCGAGGACGGCAGCGTGCAGCTCGCCGACCACTACCAGCAGAACACCCC
CATCGGCGACGGCCCCGTGCTGCTGCCCGACAACCACTACCTGAGCACCCAGTCCGCCCTGAGCAAAGAC
CCCAACGAGAAGCGCGATCACATGGTCCTGCTGGAGTTCGTGACCGCCGCCGGGATCACTCTCGGCATGG
ACGAGCTGTACAAGCCAAGCTTGAATTCTGCAGATATCATGGACCCTATGAAAGAGGAGGCGATCGAATT
GAATGGCCATGCTATGCAAATGGCCGAAGCTGAGCAAGAAAATGGCGCTGGCGCCCTGAAAATTGCCACC
AATGCGGGTGCAACCGATCGTCCAGCGCATCAGCAGCTTCCGCTGCCAGTCGAAGATCAGCAGGATGAGG
TGCTGACCCCCGCTGAGAAGGGCAAGTTCGAGTACCCGCCCCCTCCACCGCCACCAACTCCAGTCCAGGC
TCCGCTAGCCACCAAGGCCACCGCTCTGAATGCCAGTCAAGAGCATGACGACGACGAGGCCAACTCCGAG
AAGTGGGAGGATCCGTGCGCTCCGCCCCCGCCTCCTCCGCTGCCGACTAGCGCTTTCCTGGCCACCGGAC
TGGGCTACCTCAAGCTGCCCGCCTTCAAGCTGAAGGACGCACTGGAGAAGGCCATCACCAAGTTGGAGGC
CAACAAGCGGACGCTAAAGGCCAGCCCTGAGTCTTCTCGTTCCATCAAAAACAAGAATGTGGTGGCCCTG
GAGATGTTACCCAGGCGCTCAAACCCAGAAACGATCGGCGATGGATCCATGTTGGCATCCACATCCACGG
CTGTTATGCTGCAGACCAAAAAGCCCGCCGTTATTGTGGAGATGGAGAGGCGTTGTAAGATCATCAATTT
ACTGGCCAAACAGAATCAAATCCTCGAATCCATTTCGGGGGAGGCCATTCCGATGCATGGACCCTCGAAG
CATCTGCACGAGGACGAGGGTCTGACCCTGCAAGTTCTCTCGGCCCGAGCATCCACACCGTACACACAGC
CCTCCAGCATGTTGTCCTGCACGGCCGTTAGTTGTGACCTGGAGCACGATTCGCCGCGGAAGCAAGTGGC
CAGCAAGGAGGCCGTGCCGGAGCAGCAGTCTAGTCAGGTGCAGCAAAAGCGTCCACCCAGCACAGGCATT
CACAAGCCAGGAAGTCTGCGAGCACCCAAGGCTGTTCGTCCTACTACTGCTCCGGTGGTCAGCAGCAAGC
CGGTCAAGAGCTATACCCGCTCCCGCCTGATGGACATTCGCAACGGGATGTTCAATGCCCTGATGCACAG
GTCCAAGGAGAGCTTTGTGATGCCTCGCATCGCCACCTGCGACGACATTGAGGCGGAGGGAAGGGCTCGC
CGCATGAATATTTGGCGCACCTCGGACGGCACAAGATTCCGGACCCGCTCCACCACAGCTAACTTAAACA
TGAACAACAACAACAACAATGAGTGCATGCCTGCCTTCTTCAAAAACAAAAATAAGCCGAACCTAATCAG
TGACGAGTCCATCATCCAGAGCCAACCGCCCCAGCCGCAAACGGAGTTCCAAGATCCGGCCATTGTTAAC
CAAAGACGCATTGGCAGCGGTCGCTTAAACCATTCCAAGTGGGGTTACAACGACGAAGACTACCACTCGT
ACCACAATGGCAAGTCGCAGCATATGGAGGAGGTCAACTCGAAGAACAGCAAAAACATGACGGTGCTGCA
GTTCTTCGACAACGGCGAGATCAGCAGTCAGCCTCAAAGACGGCCGAACACTCCTGTGATGGGGATGTCT
ATCAATCGATCCGAGAACGACACCCTGCACTCGAACGAGTCCAGTGAAGATTTGAGTCGCGCCAACGAGA
ACTATGTAAAGCGCGTAATGTCTGGATTCCTGGTTGTATCGAAGCCCAAGTCACGAGATGTCGAGGATAG
ACATCACCGGCGGTACAGGAACCAGAACGAGGAGCCTGAGTGGTTTAGCTGTGGACCCACGTCTAGACTG
GACACTATAGAGTTGTGTGGGTTCGATGAGGACGAGGAGAAAATGCTAAAGGAGGGCAACAAAAACCACG
GATTAGGCGAAACAGAGCGAGAAACGTCAAAACAAAAGATGGACCATAAGTACAAATGGACGCATGCGGA
GCCGATGGGTCGAAGCAAATACATGCCCAAACACGACACTAACAATAATCATAACGTGGAGAACATGAAT
AATGTTATGGCTACCGAGCATCAGCAACAAAAGGAAGAGAAACGCCCAGGCAGTGGCCGTTCGTTTCAGT
TTGATAAGTTCAATCAAAGCCAACAGAATTACGAGAGTAGCAGTTATGTTAATCACCAACAGCCGCCGCA
AACGCAGCCTCAGCAAATGCAGCAGCAATCGAACACAAACACGAACAACTCTAAATTCATGTCATTCTTT
GCCAATGAGGGGAACTCCTCGTCTTCTTCGCTGAACGAGTTTTTCAAGCAGGCCATTAACCAGGGTCATG
GCAACAATCCGGAGCAGCCCAAATCGTTGGGCCACATCGGACAGATGCCTTCGGTGGATCAGCTGGAGGC
CAAATGGCGTCGAAACTCACTGAACAATGTTGGCGAGACTGCCAACAAGCAGACTGATAACTTCCAGAAG
CTAATTGGGTCTCTTTCTTCGGCTAAGCCACAGTCACAGGCGGTTGGCTATGATGCCATCTCCAACTTTA
TAATGCAGCAACAGCAGTACCAGCAGCAGCAACAGAAGCAGCACCTCATCATACAGCAGCAGCAGCAACA
GACCGCCTTTTTGGCGAGCCTGCAGCTGAAGGCGATCCTCGGCCGGGCCGACACCCAATTGCTACTGCTC
CGTCTGACTAAAGGGGAAATATCCAAGCACGGATTGCTGGTGCAGTTGGCCAACCCACGCTTGACGGACA
TGGATCGCGAGGCCATCACTGCTGTATTGCAGTTCACCAACACCCAGCAGCAGCAGCAGCAGCACAAGCA
GCAGCTGGACATGCTCTCAAGCACGGTCATCGCCAGCCAGTTGCAGAATCTCCACAACTTGGCCATTGTC
CAGCAGACTCTTGCAGCCAGGCAGCAGCCGCAGCATAATCCACAGACGCAGGCGCCGCACCAACTGTCGC
AGGAGGACTTGCAAGCGCATGCCAATGTGATAATGCGAAACGCCGTAATGAAGCGAAAAATTGAGGAGCA
GACCTCGAAGCTTATCAATGGCGGTGCCAAGCATCAGGCACAGCAGCAATATCTAAACCGTGGCCAGCAA
CGCCAGGCTCGACCAGATGCCAACTCGAATGCCTTGCTCCATGCCTTGATCTCTGGCGGTGGCAATAACC
ACGCCTCTGGTTATCCTATGAAAGGACAGCCGCAGCAGCATCATTCCAATTTGAGATTCGGTGATAACCA
AAACTTCCAATCTTTTGAGTCCAACCAGCCGCACTTCGCCACGCAGTACAAGCAGCAATACCAACAGTCT
CAGCAGCAACATCCCCATCAGCAGCCCCAACAGCTGAATTCGCTTCATCAGAACAACGCTGGAGCTGTCA
ATAGCTTCAATAAGGCCCAAATGCAAGCTCAATCAGCTATTTCCATGCTGCCCAACAGCGGGGATGAGTT
TCATTAAGCGGCCGCTCGAGTCTAGAGGGCCCGCGGTTCGAAGGTAAGCCTATCCCTAACCCTCTCCTCG
GTCTCGATTCTACGCGTACCGGTCATCATCACCATCACCATTGAGTTTAAACCCGCTGATCAGCCTCGAC
TGTGCCTTCTAAGGCCTGAGCTCGCTGATCAGCCTCGATCGAGGATCCAGACATGATAAGATACATTGAT
GAGTTTGGACAAACCACAACTAGAATGCAGTGAAAAAAATGCTTTATTTGTGAAATTTGTGATGCTATTG
CTTTATTTGTAACCATTATAAGCTGCAATAAACAAGTTAACAACAACAATTGCATTCATTTTATGTTTCA
GGTTCAGGGGGAGGTGTGGGAGGTTTTTTAAAGCAAGTAAAACCTCTACAAATGTGGTATGGCTGATTAT
GATCAGTCGACCGATGCCCTTGAGAGCCTTCAACCCAGTCAGCTCCTTCCGGTGGGCGCGGGGCATGACT
ATCGTCGCCGCACTTATGACTGTCTTCTTTATCATGCAACTCGTAGGACAGGTGCCGGCAGCGCTCTGGG
TCATTTTCGGCGAGGACCGCTTTCGCTGGAGCGCGACGATGATCGGCCTGTCGCTTGCGGTATTCGGAAT
CTTGCACGCCCTCGCTCAAGCCTTCGTCACTGGTCCCGCCACCAAACGTTTCGGCGAGAAGCAGGCCATT
ATCGCCGGCATGGCGGCCGACGCGCTGGGCTACGTCTTGCTGGCGTTCGCGACGCGAGGCTGGATGGCCT
TCCCCATTATGATTCTTCTCGCTTCCGGCGGCATCGGGATGCCCGCGTTGCAGGCCATGCTGTCCAGGCA
GGTAGATGACGACCATCAGGGACAGCTTCAAGGATCGCTCGCGGCTCTTACCAGCCAGCAAAAGGCCAGG
AACCGTAAAAAGGCCGCGTTGCTGGCGTTTTTCCATAGGCTCCGCCCCCCTGACGAGCATCACAAAAATC
GACGCTCAAGTCAGAGGTGGCGAAACCCGACAGGACTATAAAGATACCAGGCGTTTCCCCCTGGAAGCTC
CCTCGTGCGCTCTCCTGTTCCGACCCTGCCGCTTACCGGATACCTGTCCGCCTTTCTCCCTTCGGGAAGC
GTGGCGCTTTCTCAATGCTCACGCTGTAGGTATCTCAGTTCGGTGTAGGTCGTTCGCTCCAAGCTGGGCT
GTGTGCACGAACCCCCCGTTCAGCCCGACCGCTGCGCCTTATCCGGTAACTATCGTCTTGAGTCCAACCC
GGTAAGACACGACTTATCGCCACTGGCAGCAGCCACTGGTAACAGGATTAGCAGAGCGAGGTATGTAGGC
GGTGCTACAGAGTTCTTGAAGTGGTGGCCTAACTACGGCTACACTAGAAGGACAGTATTTGGTATCTGCG
CTCTGCTGAAGCCAGTTACCTTCGGAAAAAGAGTTGGTAGCTCTTGATCCGGCAAACAAACCACCGCTGG
TAGCGGTGGTTTTTTTGTTTGCAAGCAGCAGATTACGCGCAGAAAAAAAGGATCTCAAGAAGATCCTTTG
ATCTTTTCTACGGGGTCTGACGCTCAGTGGAACGAAAACTCACGTTAAGGGATTTTGGTCATGAGATTAT
CAAAAAGGATCTTCACCTAGATCCTTTTAAATTAAAAATGAAGTTTTAAATCAATCTAAAGTATATATGA
GTAAACTTGGTCTGACAGTTACCAATGCTTAATCAGTGAGGCACCTATCTCAGCGATCTGTCTATTTCGT
TCATCCATAGTTGCCTGACTCCCCGTCGTGTAGATAACTACGATACGGGAGGGCTTACCATCTGGCCCCA
GTGCTGCAATGATACCGCGAGACCCACGCTCACCGGCTCCAGATTTATCAGCAATAAACCAGCCAGCCGG
AAGGGCCGAGCGCAGAAGTGGTCCTGCAACTTTATCCGCCTCCATCCAGTCTATTAATTGTTGCCGGGAA
GCTAGAGTAAGTAGTTCGCCAGTTAATAGTTTGCGCAACGTTGTTGCCATTGCTGCAGGCATCGTGGTGT
CACGCTCGTCGTTTGGTATGGCTTCATTCAGCTCCGGTTCCCAACGATCAAGGCGAGTTACATGATCCCC
CATGTTGTGCAAAAAAGCGGTTAGCTCCTTCGGTCCTCCGATCGTTGTCAGAAGTAAGTTGGCCGCAGTG
TTATCACTCATGGTTATGGCAGCACTGCATAATTCTCTTACTGTCATGCCATCCGTAAGATGCTTTTCTG
TGACTGGTGAGTACTCAACCAAGTCATTCTGAGAATAGTGTATGCGGCGACCGAGTTGCTCTTGCCCGGC
GTCAACACGGGATAATACCGCGCCACATAGCAGAACTTTAAAAGTGCTCATCATTGGAAAACGTTCTTCG
GGGCGAAAACTCTCAAGGATCTTACCGCTGTTGAGATCCAGTTCGATGTAACCCACTCGTGCACCCAACT
GATCTTCAGCATCTTTTACTTTCACCAGCGTTTCTGGGTGAGCAAAAACAGGAAGGCAAAATGCCGCAAA
AAAGGGAATAAGGGCGACACGGAAATGTTGAATACTCATACTCTTCCTTTTTCAATATTATTGAAGCATT
TATCAGGGTTATTGTCTCATGAGCGGATACATATTTGAATGTATTTAGAAAAATAAACAAATAGGGGTTC
CGCGCACATTTCCCCGAAAAGTGCCACCTGACGTCTAAGAAACCATTATTATCATGACATTAACCTATAA
AAATAGGCGTATCACGAGGCCCTTTCGT
Features (pLannotate 1.2.2; 10 found; start..end, strand, type, name):
     56..2568    +  promoter       Ac5 promoter: Drosophila melanogaster actin 5C promoter
   2588..3304    +  CDS            EGFP: EGFP is a basic (constitutively fluorescent) green fluorescent protein published in 1996, derived from Aequorea victoria. It is reported to be a rapidly-maturing weak dimer with moderate acid sensitivity.
   3374..6724    +  CDS            cup: CUP_DROME - Also known as fs(2)cup. Experimental evidence at protein level: Swiss-Prot protein existence level 1. Adapter protein that plays a central role in localization of transcripts in the oocyte and in young embryos (PubMed:9118812). Maintains RNA targets in a repressed state by promoting their deadenylation and protects deadenylated mRNAs from further degradation (PubMed:21937713). Binds to and recruits eIF-4E to the 3'-UTR of some mRNA targets which prevents interaction between eIF4E1 and eIF4G (PubMed:14685270, PubMed:15465908, PubMed:21081899). This may contribute to translational re
   6763..6804    +  CDS            V5 tag: epitope tag from simian virus 5
   6904..7038    -  polyA_signal   SV40 poly(A) signal: SV40 polyadenylation signal
   7061..7145    -  CDS            large T antigen (fragment): large T antigen from SV40 (simian virus 40)
   7146..7616    +  CDS            TcR (fragment): tetracycline efflux protein; tet; confers resistance to tetracycline
   7660..8248    -  rep_origin     ori: high-copy-number ColE1/pMB1/pBR322/pUC origin of replication
   8419..9279    -  CDS            AmpR: β-lactamase; bla; confers resistance to ampicillin, carbenicillin, and related antibiotics
   9280..9384    -  promoter       AmpR promoter: bla
