[The description below was written by a language model from this plasmid's Addgene catalogue record and pLannotate feature annotations shown in this document.]
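Description:
pAc5.1B-EGFP-DmCup-L379AL383A_O is a 9,478 nt insect expression plasmid for producing a GFP-tagged mutant form of the Drosophila melanogaster Cup protein in fly cells. The catalogue lists the backbone as unknown, although the name and the annotated parts point to a pAc5.1-type vector. In bacteria it is maintained through a ColE1/pUC-family origin and selected with ampicillin via the β-lactamase gene and its bla promoter. The repository lists it as low copy, even though the origin is annotated as a high-copy type. Short fragments of the tetracycline resistance gene and SV40 large T antigen also appear in the annotation; these are most likely nonfunctional backbone remnants.

The expression cassette is driven by the Drosophila actin 5C (Ac5) promoter, a strong constitutive promoter commonly used in cultured insect cells. Downstream lie an EGFP coding sequence followed by the cup open reading frame, an arrangement consistent with an N-terminal EGFP fusion. A V5 epitope tag from the vector sits after the insert, though the record does not say whether it is translated in frame with Cup, and an SV40 polyadenylation signal ends the unit. No marker for selection in insect cells is annotated.

Cup is an eIF4E-binding adapter protein that keeps target mRNAs translationally repressed by recruiting eIF4E and blocking its interaction with eIF4G. The insert carries leucine-to-alanine substitutions at positions 379 and 383. Given the associated study on canonical and non-canonical 4E-binding motifs in 4E-BPs, these changes are presumably intended to disrupt one such motif, though the record does not state which. The construct suits comparisons of eIF4E binding, localization and repression against wild-type Cup.
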