Addgene plasmid #147102: pAc5.1B-EGFP-DmCup-L379AL383A_O
Purpose: Insect Expression of DmCup-L379AL383A
Depositing lab: Elisa Izaurralde. Depositing organization: Max Planck Institute for Developmental Biology. Publication: 4E-BPs require non-canonical 4E-binding motifs and a lateral surface of eIF4E to repress translation. Igreja C, Peter D, Weiler C, Izaurralde E. Nat Commun. 2014 Sep 2;5:4790. doi: 10.1038/ncomms5790. PubMed 25179781.
Backbone
  Vector backbone: Unknown
  Vector type: Insect Expression
Growth in bacteria
  Bacterial resistance: Ampicillin, 100 μg/mL
  Growth temperature: 37°C
  Growth strain: DH5alpha
  Copy number: Low Copy
Gene/Insert
  Gene/Insert name: DmCup-L379AL383A
  Species: D. melanogaster (fly)
  Entrez Gene: cup (a.k.a. Dmel_CG11181, CG11181, CUP, Cup, DmCup, Dmel\CG11181, fs(1)cup, fs(2)cup, i239)
  Cloning method: Unknown
Terms and licenses: Academic/Nonprofit Terms; Industry Terms: Not Available to Industry
Depositor comments: Sequence according to the sequence given by NCBI: AF004917.1 Plasmids from this collection were made available to the research community and donated after the lab closed. Please note that the sequence provided by the depositing laboratory may be theoretical/predicted or based on Sanger sequencing results. There may be discrepancies between sequencing results obtained by Addgene and the depositor sequence. If an Addgene verified sequence is not available, please contact before placing your order to request that our lab fully sequence the plasmid.
How to cite: pAc5.1B-EGFP-DmCup-L379AL383A_O was a gift from Elisa Izaurralde (Addgene plasmid # 147102 ; http://n2t.net/addgene:147102 ; RRID:Addgene_147102)
